Addgene plasmid #220053: pAN057
Purpose: NMD-reporter plasmid that expresses a a firefly luciferase gene fused to exons 22-27 of the CFTR gene and a synthetic intron (c.3846G>A mutation; W1282X).
Depositing lab: Blake Wiedenheft. Depositing organization: Montana State University. Publication: Repair of CRISPR-guided RNA breaks enables site-specific RNA excision in human cells. Nemudraia A, Nemudryi A, Wiedenheft B. Science. 2024 Apr 25:eadk5518. doi: 10.1126/science.adk5518. PubMed 38662916.
Backbone
  Vector backbone: pEGFP-N1
  Vector type: Mammalian Expression
Growth in bacteria
  Bacterial resistance: Kanamycin, 50 μg/mL
  Growth temperature: 37°C
  Growth strain: NEB Stable
  Copy number: Unknown
Gene/Insert
  Gene/Insert name: fLuc-CFTR(W1282X, exons 22-27) (alt names: CFTR; firefly luciferase)
  Species: H. sapiens (human)
  Mutation: c.3846G>A mutation
  Entrez Gene: CFTR (a.k.a. ABC35, ABCC7, CF, CFTR/MRP, MRP7, TNR-CFTR, dJ760C5.1)
  Cloning method: Gibson Cloning
Terms and licenses: Academic/Nonprofit Terms; Industry Terms: Not Available to Industry
How to cite: pAN057 was a gift from Blake Wiedenheft (Addgene plasmid # 220053 ; http://n2t.net/addgene:220053 ; RRID:Addgene_220053)
