[The description below was written by a language model from this plasmid's Addgene catalogue record and pLannotate feature annotations shown in this document.]
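Description:
pAN057 is a mammalian expression plasmid built on the pEGFP-N1 backbone that serves as a reporter for nonsense-mediated mRNA decay (NMD). It replicates in bacteria from a high-copy ColE1/pUC-type origin and also carries an f1 phage origin. Selection relies on the Tn5 NeoR/KanR aminoglycoside phosphotransferase gene. This gene is driven by a bacterial (bla) promoter for kanamycin resistance in E. coli, and by the SV40 enhancer/early promoter, with an HSV TK polyadenylation signal, for G418 selection in mammalian cells.

The payload is a single transcription unit controlled by the human CMV immediate-early enhancer and promoter. It encodes firefly (Photinus pyralis) luciferase fused in frame to the region of human CFTR corresponding to exons 22–27. In the feature table the CFTR sequence appears as two annotated coding fragments separated by an unannotated gap of a few hundred nucleotides. This gap is consistent with the synthetic intron described in the catalogue entry, although the intron itself is not annotated. The CFTR segment carries the c.3846G>A change, which creates the W1282X premature stop codon associated with cystic fibrosis. Downstream lie a partial FLAG-type epitope match, a short SV40 large T antigen-derived fragment whose role the record does not state, and the SV40 poly(A) signal.

Splicing of the intron downstream of the premature stop codon would be expected to mark the transcript for NMD, so luciferase activity reports transcript stability. The associated work concerns CRISPR-guided cleavage and repair of RNA to excise specific sites in human cells, which suggests the reporter was used to measure rescue of the mutant transcript.
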