Features (pLannotate 1.2.2; 17 found; start..end, strand, type, name):
    257..318     -  misc_feature   MCS (fragment): multiple cloning site
    341..544     -  promoter       CMV promoter: human cytomegalovirus (CMV) immediate early promoter
    545..848     -  enhancer       CMV enhancer: human cytomegalovirus immediate early enhancer
   1023..1611    -  rep_origin     ori: high-copy-number ColE1/pMB1/pBR322/pUC origin of replication
   1833..1849    +  polyA_signal   bGH poly(A) signal (fragment): bovine growth hormone polyadenylation signal
   1940..1987    -  polyA_signal   HSV TK poly(A) signal: herpes simplex virus thymidine kinase polyadenylation signal (Cole and Stacy, 1985)
   2046..2198    -  CDS            ble (fragment): BLE_KLEPN - Experimental evidence at protein level: Swiss-Prot protein existence level 1. Binding protein with a strong affinity to the bleomycin family of antibiotics. Binds to CL990; an antimitotic-antibiotic compound. From Klebsiella pneumoniae.
   2219..3013    -  CDS            NeoR/KanR: aminoglycoside phosphotransferase from Tn5; aph(3')-II (or nptII); confers resistance to neomycin, kanamycin, and G418 (Geneticin®)
   3048..3405    -  promoter       SV40 promoter: SV40 enhancer and early promoter
   3407..3511    -  promoter       AmpR promoter: bla
   3538..3966    +  rep_origin     f1 ori (sequence partly withheld): f1 bacteriophage origin of replication; arrow indicates direction of (+) strand synthesis
   4000..4121    -  polyA_signal   SV40 poly(A) signal: SV40 polyadenylation signal
   4144..4227    -  CDS            large T antigen (fragment): large T antigen from SV40 (simian virus 40)
   4248..4271    -  CDS            3xFLAG (fragment): three tandem FLAG® epitope tags
   4284..4763    -  CDS            CFTR (fragment): CFTR_HUMAN - Also known as ABCC7. Experimental evidence at protein level: Swiss-Prot protein existence level 1. Epithelial ion channel that plays an important role in the regulation of epithelial ion and water transport and fluid homeostasis (PubMed:26823428). Mediates the transport of chloride ions across the cell membrane (PubMed:10792060, PubMed:11524016, PubMed:11707463, PubMed:12519745, PubMed:15010471, PubMed:12588899, PubMed:17036051, PubMed:19398555, PubMed:19621064, PubMed:22178883, PubMed:25330774, PubMed:1712898, PubMed:8910473, PubMed:9804160, PubMed:12529365, PubMed:17182731, PubM
   5152..5655    -  CDS            CFTR (fragment): CFTR_HUMAN - Also known as ABCC7. Experimental evidence at protein level: Swiss-Prot protein existence level 1. Epithelial ion channel that plays an important role in the regulation of epithelial ion and water transport and fluid homeostasis (PubMed:26823428). Mediates the transport of chloride ions across the cell membrane (PubMed:10792060, PubMed:11524016, PubMed:11707463, PubMed:12519745, PubMed:15010471, PubMed:12588899, PubMed:17036051, PubMed:19398555, PubMed:19621064, PubMed:22178883, PubMed:25330774, PubMed:1712898, PubMed:8910473, PubMed:9804160, PubMed:12529365, PubMed:17182731, PubM
   5674..252     -  CDS            LUCI_PHOPY (across the origin): Experimental evidence at protein level: Swiss-Prot protein existence level 1. Produces green light with a wavelength of 562 nm. From Photinus pyralis (Common eastern firefly) (Lampyris pyralis).
>Addgene plasmid #220053 | pAN057 | addgene full sequence | sequence record 434400 | Addgene NGS Result
GTTTTCACTGCATACGACGATTCTGTGATTTGTATTCAGCCCATATCGTTTCATAGCTTCTGCCAACCGA
ACGGACATTTCGAAGTATTCCGCGTACGTGATGTTCACCTCGATATGTGCATCTGTAAAAGCAATTGTTC
CAGGAACCAGGGCGTATCTCTTCATAGCCTTATGCAGTTGCTCTCCAGCGGTTCCATCCTCTAGTGGATA
GAATGGCGCCGGGCCTTTCTTTATGTTTTTGGCGTCTTCCATGGTGGCGGTACCGTCGACTGCAGAATTC
GAAGCTTGAGCTCGAGATCTGAGTCCGGTAGCGCTAGCGGATCTGACGGTTCACTAAACCAGCTCTGCTT
ATATAGACCTCCCACCGTACACGCCTACCGCCCATTTGCGTCAATGGGGCGGAGTTGTTACGACATTTTG
GAAAGTCCCGTTGATTTTGGTGCCAAAACAAACTCCCATTGACGTCAATGGGGTGGAGACTTGGAAATCC
CCGTGAGTCAAACCGCTATCCACGCCCATTGATGTACTGCCAAAACCGCATCACCATGGTAATAGCGATG
ACTAATACGTAGATGTACTGCCAAGTAGGAAAGTCCCATAAGGTCATGTACTGGGCATAATGCCAGGCGG
GCCATTTACCGTCATTGACGTCAATAGGGGGCGTACTTGGCATATGATACACTTGATGTACTGCCAAGTG
GGCAGTTTACCGTAAATACTCCACCCATTGACGTCAATGGAAAGTCCCTATTGGCGTTACTATGGGAACA
TACGTCATTATTGACGTCAATGGGCGGGGGTCGTTGGGCGGTCAGCCAGGCGGGCCATTTACCGTAAGTT
ATGTAACGCGGAACTCCATATATGGGCTATGAACTAATGACCCCGTAATTGATTACTATTAATAACTAAT
GCATGGCGGTAATACGGTTATCCACAGAATCAGGGGATAACGCAGGAAAGAACATGTGAGCAAAAGGCCA
GCAAAAGGCCAGGAACCGTAAAAAGGCCGCGTTGCTGGCGTTTTTCCATAGGCTCCGCCCCCCTGACGAG
CATCACAAAAATCGACGCTCAAGTCAGAGGTGGCGAAACCCGACAGGACTATAAAGATACCAGGCGTTTC
CCCCTGGAAGCTCCCTCGTGCGCTCTCCTGTTCCGACCCTGCCGCTTACCGGATACCTGTCCGCCTTTCT
CCCTTCGGGAAGCGTGGCGCTTTCTCATAGCTCACGCTGTAGGTATCTCAGTTCGGTGTAGGTCGTTCGC
TCCAAGCTGGGCTGTGTGCACGAACCCCCCGTTCAGCCCGACCGCTGCGCCTTATCCGGTAACTATCGTC
TTGAGTCCAACCCGGTAAGACACGACTTATCGCCACTGGCAGCAGCCACTGGTAACAGGATTAGCAGAGC
GAGGTATGTAGGCGGTGCTACAGAGTTCTTGAAGTGGTGGCCTAACTACGGCTACACTAGAAGAACAGTA
TTTGGTATCTGCGCTCTGCTGAAGCCAGTTACCTTCGGAAAAAGAGTTGGTAGCTCTTGATCCGGCAAAC
AAACCACCGCTGGTAGCGGTGGTTTTTTTGTTTGCAAGCAGCAGATTACGCGCAGAAAAAAAGGATCTCA
AGAAGATCCTTTGATCTTTTCTACGGGGTCTGACGCTCAGTGGAACGAAAACTCACGTTAAGGGATTTTG
GTCATGAGATTATCAAAAAGGATCTTCACCTAGATCCTTTTAAATTAAAAATGAAGTTTTAAATCAATCT
AAAGTATATATGAGTAACCTGAGGCTATGGCAGGGCCTGCCGCCCCGACGTTGGCTGCGAGCCCTGGGCC
TTCACCCGAACTTGGGGGGTGGGGTGGGGAAAAGGAAGAAACGCGGGCGTATTGGCCCCAATGGGGTCTC
GGTGGGGTATCGACAGAGTGCCAGCCCTGGGACCGAACCCCGCGTTTATGAACAAACGACCCAACACCGT
GCGTTTTATTCTGTCTTTTTATTGCCGTCATAGCGCGGGTTCCTTCCGGTATTGTCTCCTTCCGTGTTTC
AGTTAGCCTCCCCCTAGGGTGGGCGAAGAACTCCAGCATGAGATCCCCGCGCTGGAGGATCATCCAGCCG
GCGTCCCGGAAAACGATTCCGAAGCCCAACCTTTCATAGAAGGCGGCGGTGGAATCGAAATCTCGTGATG
GCAGGTTGGGCGTCGCTTGGTCGGTCATTTCGAACCCCAGAGTCCCGCTCAGAAGAACTCGTCAAGAAGG
CGATAGAAGGCGATGCGCTGCGAATCGGGAGCGGCGATACCGTAAAGCACGAGGAAGCGGTCAGCCCATT
CGCCGCCAAGCTCTTCAGCAATATCACGGGTAGCCAACGCTATGTCCTGATAGCGGTCCGCCACACCCAG
CCGGCCACAGTCGATGAATCCAGAAAAGCGGCCATTTTCCACCATGATATTCGGCAAGCAGGCATCGCCA
TGGGTCACGACGAGATCCTCGCCGTCGGGCATGCTCGCCTTGAGCCTGGCGAACAGTTCGGCTGGCGCGA
GCCCCTGATGCTCTTCGTCCAGATCATCCTGATCGACAAGACCGGCTTCCATCCGAGTACGTGCTCGCTC
GATGCGATGTTTCGCTTGGTGGTCGAATGGGCAGGTAGCCGGATCAAGCGTATGCAGCCGCCGCATTGCA
TCAGCCATGATGGATACTTTCTCGGCAGGAGCAAGGTGAGATGACAGGAGATCCTGCCCCGGCACTTCGC
CCAATAGCAGCCAGTCCCTTCCCGCTTCAGTGACAACGTCGAGCACAGCTGCGCAAGGAACGCCCGTCGT
GGCCAGCCACGATAGCCGCGCTGCCTCGTCTTGCAGTTCATTCAGGGCACCGGACAGGTCGGTCTTGACA
AAAAGAACCGGGCGCCCCTGCGCTGACAGCCGGAACACGGCGGCATCAGAGCAGCCGATTGTCTGTTGTG
CCCAGTCATAGCCGAATAGCCTCTCCACCCAAGCGGCCGGAGAACCTGCGTGCAATCCATCTTGTTCAAT
CATGCGAAACGATCCTCATCCTGTCTCTTGATCGATCTTTGCAAAAGCCTAGGCCTCCAAAAAAGCCTCC
TCACTACTTCTGGAATAGCTCAGAGGCCGAGGCGGCCTCGGCCTCTGCATAAATAAAAAAAATTAGTCAG
CCATGGGGCGGAGAATGGGCGGAACTGGGCGGAGTTAGGGGCGGGATGGGCGGAGTTAGGGGCGGGACTA
TGGTTGCTGACTAATTGAGATGCATGCTTTGCATACTTCTGCCTGCTGGGGAGCCTGGGGACTTTCCACA
CCTGGTTGCTGACTAATTGAGATGCATGCTTTGCATACTTCTGCCTGCTGGGGAGCCTGGGGACTTTCCA
CACCCTAACTGACACACATTCCACAGCTGGTTCTTTCCGCCTCAGGACTCTTCCTTTTTCAATATTATTG
AAGCATTTATCAGGGTTATTGTCTCATGAGCGGATACATATTTGAATGTATTTAGAAAAATAAACAAATA
GGGGTTCCGCGCACATTTCCCCGAAAAGTGCCACCTG
[124 nt withheld, positions 3538-3661]
C
[91 nt withheld, positions 3663-3753]
A
[49 nt withheld, positions 3755-3803]
CCTTTGACGTTGGAGTCCACGTTCTTT
[37 nt withheld, positions 3831-3867]
ACCCTATCTCGGTCTATTCTTTTGATTTATAAGGGATTTTGCCGATTTCGGCCTATTGGTTAAAAAATGA
GCTGATTTAACAAAAATTTAACGCGAATTTTAACAAAATATTAACGCTTACAATTTACGCCTTAAGATAC
ATTGATGAGTTTGGACAAACCACAACTAGAATGCAGTGAAAAAAATGCTTTATTTGTGAAATTTGTGATG
CTATTGCTTTATTTGTAACCATTATAAGCTGCAATAAACAAGTTAACAACAACAATTGCATTCATTTTAT
GTTTCAGGTTCAGGGGGAGGTGTGGGAGGTTTTTTAAAGCAAGTAAAACCTCTACAAATGTGGTATGGCT
GATTATGATCTAGAGTCGCGGCCGCGATTATTTATCGTCATCGTCTTTGTAGTCGCTACCGCCCCCAAGC
CTTGTATCTTGCACCTCTTCTTCTGTCTCCTCTTTCAGAGCAGCAATCTGGGGCTTAGACTTGCACTTGC
TTGAGTTCCGGTGGGGAAAGAGCTTCACCCTGTCGGAGGGGCTGATGGCTTGCCGGAAGAGGCTCCTCTC
GTTCAGCAGTTTCTGGATGGAATCGTACTGCCGCACTTTGTTCTCTTCTATGACCAAAAATTGTTGGCAT
TCCAGCATTGCTTCTATCCTGTGTTCACAGAGAATTACTGTGCAATCAGCAAATGCTTGTTTTAGAGTTC
TTCTAATTATTTGGTATGTTACTGGATCCAAATGAGCACTGGGTTCATCAAGCAGCAAGATCTTCGCCTT
ACTGAGAACAGATCTAGCCAAGCACATCAACTGCTTGTGGCCATGGCTTAGGACACAGCCCCCATCCACA
AGGACAAAGTCAAGCTTCCCAGGAAACTGTTCTATCACAGATCTGAGCCCAACCTGCAGTTAGAGAAGAT
AGTTCAGATACCACAGAGTTAAAAACACTCAAGCAGTTGACATTCTAAAAATAAACACAGGAGTTCTGAA
AGCTTATGTTTTTCATACCAATCCCTCTACCCCCACTACCTGCCACCATTTGAATTGATTGAGCAAAAGT
CTATTTACAACCTTGACAGCTCAAAAGAATCAGTCTATAACTTGTTACCTCTTTCAAAATCATTTCAGTT
AGGGGTAGGTCCAGTCAAAAGTACCTGTTGCTCCAGGTATGTTAGGGTACTCCATTTTAAAGTTGTGCAC
ACACATACATGCACACAAAGTGTGTAGAATGATGTCAGCTATATCAGCCATTTGTGTTGGTATGAGTTAC
CCCTTTCAAAATCATTTCAGTTAGCAGCCTTACCTCATCTGCAACTTTCCATATTTCTTGATCACTCCAC
TGTTCATAGGGATCCAAGTTTTTTCTAAATGTTCCAGAAAAAATAAATACTTTCTGTGGTATCACTCCAA
AGGCTTTCCTTCACTGTTGCAAAGTTATTGAATCCCAAGACACACCATCGATCTGGATTTCTCCTTCAGT
GTTCAGTAGTCTCAAAAAAGCTGATAACAAAGTACTCTTCCCTGATCCAGTTCTTCCCAAGAGGCCCACC
CTCTGGCCAGGACTTATTGAGAAGGAAATGTTCTCTAATATGGCATTTCCACCTTCTGTGTATTTTGCTG
TGAGATCTTTGACAGTCATTTGGCCCCCTGAGGGCCAGATGTCATCTTTCTTCACGTGTGAATTCTCAAT
AATCATAACTTTCGAGAGTTGGCCATTCTTGTATGGTTTGGTTGACTTGGTAGGTTTACCTTCTGTTGGC
ATGTCAATGAACTTAAAGACTCGGCTCACAGATCGCATGCTACCTCCACTGCCTCCCAATTTGGACTTTC
CGCCCTTCTTGGCCTTTATGAGGATCTCTCTGATTTTTCTTGCGTCGAGTTTTCCGGTAAGACCTTTCGG
TACTTCGTCCACAAACACAACTCCTCCGCGCAACTTTTTCGCGGTTGTTACTTGACTGGCGACGTAATCC
ACGATCTCTTTTTCCGTCATCGTCTTTCCGTGCTCCAAAACAACAACGGCGGCGGGAAGTTCACCGGCGT
CATCGTCGGGAAGACCTGCCACGCCCGCGTCGAAGATGTTGGGGTGTTGTAACAATATCGACTCCAATTC
AGCGGGGGCCACCTGGTATCCTTTGTATTTAATTAAAGACTTCAAGCGGTCAACTATGAAGAAGTGTTCG
TCTTCGTCCCAGTAAGCTATGTCTCCAGAATGTAGCCATCCATCCTTGTCAATCAAGGCGTTGGTCGCTT
CCGGATTGTTTACATAACCGGACATAATCATAGGTCCTCTGACACATAATTCGCCTCTCTGATTAACGCC
CAGCGTTTTCCCGGTATCCAGATCCACAACCTTCGCTTCAAAAAATGGAACAACTTTACCGACCGCGCCC
GGTTTATCATCCCCCTCGGGTGTAATCAGAATAGCTGATGTAGTCTCAGTGAGCCCATATCCTTGTCGTA
TCCCTGGAAGATGGAAGCGTTTTGCAACCGCCTCCCCGACTTCTTTCGAAAGAGGTGCGCCCCCAGAAGC
AATTTCGTGTAAATTAGATAAATCGTATTTGTCAATCAGAGTGCTTTTGGCGAAGAATGAAAATAGGGTT
GGTACTAGCAACGCACTTTGAATTTTGTAATCCTGAAGGGATCGTAAAAACAGCTCTTCTTCAAATCTAT
ACATTAAGACGACTCGAAATCCACATATCAAATATCCGAGTGTAGTAAACATTCCAAAACCGTGATGGAA
TGGAACAACACTTAAAATCGCAGTATCCGGAATGATTTGATTGCCAAAAATAGGATCTCTGGCATGCGAG
AATCTGACGCAGGCAGTTCTATGCGGAAGGGCCACACCCTTAGGTAACCCAGTAGATCCAGAGGAGTTCA
TTATCAGTGCAATTGTTTTGTCACGATCAAAGGACTCTGGTACAAAATCGTATTCATTAAAACCGGGAGG
TAGATGAGATGTGACGAACGTGTACATCGACTGAAATCCCTGGTAATCCGTTTTAGAATCCATGATAATA
ATTTTCTGGATTATTGGTAATTTTTTTTGCACGTTCAAAATTTTTTGCAACCCCTTTTTGGAAACAAACA
CTACGGTAGGCTGCGAAATGTTCATACTGTTGAGCAATTCACGTTCATTATAAATGTCGTTCGCGGGCGC
AACTGCAACTCCGATAAATAACGCGCCCAACACCGGCATAAAGAATTGAAGAGA
